>Addgene plasmid #194832 | HA-C Sars-CoV-2 S_D215G | addgene full sequence | sequence record 386177 | Addgene Partial NGS Result
NNNNNNNNNNNNNNNNNNNNNNNNNNNNNNNNNNNNNNNNNNNNNNNNNNNNNNNNNNNNNNGACAAAGT
GCGCGTGAAGTGGCCCAACGACCTGTATCTGCAGGACCGGAAGCTGGCCGGCATCCTGGTGGAACTGACC
GGCAAAACAGGCGACGCCGCCCAGATCGTGATCGGCGCTGGCATCAACATGGCCATGCGGCGGGTGGAAG
AGAGCGTGGTCAACCAGGGCTGGATCACCCTGCAGGAAGCCGGCATCAACCTGGACCGGAACACCCTGGC
CGCCATGCTGATCAGAGAGCTGAGAGCCGCCCTGGAACTGTTCGAGCAGGAAGGCCTGGCCCCCTACCTG
AGCAGATGGGAGAAGCTGGACAACTTCATCAACCGGCCCGTGAAACTGATCATCGGCGACAAAGAGATCT
TCGGCATCAGCCGGGGCATCGACAAGCAGGGGGCCCTGCTCCTGGAACAGGACGGCATCATCAAGCCCTG
GATGGGCGGCGAGATCAGCCTGCGGAGCGCCGAGAAGTGATGACTCGAGTCTAGAGGGCCCGTTTAAACC
CGCTGATCAGCCTCGACTGTGCCTTCTAGTTGCCAGCCATCTGTTGTTTGCCCCTCCCCCGTGCCTTCCT
TGACCCTGGAAGGTGCCACTCCCACTGTCCTTTCCTAATAAAATGAGGAAATTGCATCGCATTGTCTGAG
TAGGTGTCATTCTATTCTGGGGGGTGGGGTGGGGCAGGACAGCAAGGGGGAGGATTGGGAAGACAATAGC
AGGCATGCTGGGGATGCGGTGGGCTCTATGGCTTCTGAGGCGGAAAGAACCAGCTGGGGCTCTAGGGGGT
ATCCCC
[124 nt withheld, positions 847-970]
C
[91 nt withheld, positions 972-1062]
AGGGTGATGGTTCACGTACCTAGAAGTTCCTATTCCGAAGTTCCTATTCTCTAGAAAGTATAGGAACTTC
CTTGGCCAAAAAGCCTGAACTCACCGCGACGTCTGTCGAGAAGTTTCTGATCGAAAAGTTCGACAGCGTC
TCCGACCTGATGCAGCTCTCGGAGGGCGAAGAATCTCGTGCTTTCAGCTTCGATGTAGGAGGGCGTGGAT
ATGTCCTGCGGGTAAATAGCTGCGCCGATGGTTTCTACAAAGATCGTTATGTTTATCGGCACTTTGCATC
GGCCGCGCTCCCGATTCCGGAAGTGCTTGACATTGGGGAATTCAGCGAGAGCCTGACCTATTGCATCTCC
CGCCGTGCACAGGGTGTCACGTTGCAAGACCTGCCTGAAACCGAACTGCCCGCTGTTCTGCAGCCGGTCG
CGGAGGCCATGGATGCGATCGCTGCGGCCGATCTTAGCCAGACGAGCGGGTTCGGCCCATTCGGACCGCA
AGGAATCGGTCAATACACTACATGGCGTGATTTCATATGCGCGATTGCTGATCCCCATGTGTATCACTGG
CAAACTGTGATGGACGACACCGTCAGTGCGTCCGTCGCGCAGGCTCTCGATGAGCTGATGCTTTGGGCCG
AGGACTGCCCCGAAGTCCGGCACCTCGTGCACGCGGATTTCGGCTCCAACAATGTCCTGACGGACAATGG
CCGCATAACAGCGGTCATTGACTGGAGCGAGGCGATGTTCGGGGATTCCCAATACGAGGTCGCCAACATC
TTCTTCTGGAGGCCGTGGTTGGCTTGTATGGAGCAGCAGACGCGCTACTTCGAGCGGAGGCATCCGGAGC
TTGCAGGATCGCCGCGGCTCCGGGCGTATATGCTCCGCATTGGTCTTGACCAACTCTATCAGAGCTTGGT
TGACGGCAATTTCGATGATGCAGCTTGGGCGCAGGGTCGATGCGACGCAATCGTCCGATCCGGAGCCGGG
ACTGTCGGGCGTACACAAATCGCCCGCAGAAGCGCGGCCGTCTGGACCGATGGCTGTGTAGAAGTACTCG
CCGATAGTGGAAACCGACGCCCCAGCACTCGTCCGAGGGCAAAGGAATAGCACGTACTACGAGATTTCGA
TTCCACCGCCGCCTTCTATGAAAGGTTGGGCTTCGGAATCGTTTTCCGGGACGCCGGCTGGATGATCCTC
CAGCGCGGGGATCTCATGCTGGAGTTCTTCGCCCACCCCAACTTGTTTATTGCAGCTTATAATGGTTACA
AATAAAGCAATAGCATCACAAATTTCACAAATAAAGCATTTTTTTCACTGCATTCTAGTTGTGGTTTGTC
CAAACTCATCAATGTATCTTATCATGTCTGTATACCGTCGACCTCTAGCTAGAGCTTGGCGTAATCATGG
TCATAGCTGTTTCCTGTGTGAAATTGTTATCCGCTCACAATTCCACACAACATACGAGCCGGAAGCATAA
AGTGTAAAGCCTGGGGTGCCTAATGAGTGAGCTAACTCACATTAATTGCGTTGCGCTCACTGCCCGCTTT
CCAGTCGGGAAACCTGTCGTGCCAGCTGCATTAATGAATCGGCCAACGCGCGGGGAGAGGCGGTTTGCGT
ATTGGGCGCTCTTCCGCTTCCTCGCTCACTGACTCGCTGCGCTCGGTCGTTCGGCTGCGGCGAGCGGTAT
CAGCTCACTCAAAGGCGGTAATACGGTTATCCACAGAATCAGGGGATAACGCAGGAAAGAACATGTGAGC
AAAAGGCCAGCAAAAGGCCAGGAACCGTAAAAAGGCCGCGTTGCTGGCGTTTTTCCATAGGCTCCGCCCC
CCTGACGAGCATCACAAAAATCGACGCTCAAGTCAGAGGTGGCGAAACCCGACAGGACTATAAAGATACC
AGGCGTTTCCCCCTGGAAGCTCCCTCGTGCGCTCTCCTGTTCCGACCCTGCCGCTTACCGGATACCTGTC
CGCCTTTCTCCCTTCGGGAAGCGTGGCGCTTTCTCATAGCTCACGCTGTAGGTATCTCAGTTCGGTGTAG
GTCGTTCGCTCCAAGCTGGGCTGTGTGCACGAACCCCCCGTTCAGCCCGACCGCTGCGCCTTATCCGGTA
ACTATCGTCTTGAGTCCAACCCGGTAAGACACGACTTATCGCCACTGGCAGCAGCCACTGGTAACAGGAT
TAGCAGAGCGAGGTATGTAGGCGGTGCTACAGAGTTCTTGAAGTGGTGGCCTAACTACGGCTACACTAGA
AGAACAGTATTTGGTATCTGCGCTCTGCTGAAGCCAGTTACCTTCGGAAAAAGAGTTGGTAGCTCTTGAT
CCGGCAAACAAACCACCGCTGGTAGCGGTGGTTTTTTTGTTTGCAAGCAGCAGATTACGCGCAGAAAAAA
AGGATCTCAAGAAGATCCTTTGATCTTTTCTACGGGGTCTGACGCTCAGTGGAACGAAAACTCACGTTAA
GGGATTTTGGTCATGAGATTATCAAAAAGGATCTTCACCTAGATCCTTTTAAATTAAAAATGAAGTTTTA
AATCAATCTAAAGTATATATGAGTAAACTTGGTCTGACAGTTACCAATGCTTAATCAGTGAGGCACCTAT
CTCAGCGATCTGTCTATTTCGTTCATCCATAGTTGCCTGACTCCCCGTCGTGTAGATAACTACGATACGG
GAGGGCTTACCATCTGGCCCCAGTGCTGCAATGATACCGCGAGACCCACGCTCACCGGCTCCAGATTTAT
CAGCAATAAACCAGCCAGCCGGAAGGGCCGAGCGCAGAAGTGGTCCTGCAACTTTATCCGCCTCCATCCA
GTCTATTAATTGTTGCCGGGAAGCTAGAGTAAGTAGTTCGCCAGTTAATAGTTTGCGCAACGTTGTTGCC
ATTGCTACAGGCATCGTGGTGTCACGCTCGTCGTTTGGTATGGCTTCATTCAGCTCCGGTTCCCAACGAT
CAAGGCGAGTTACATGATCCCCCATGTTGTGCAAAAAAGCGGTTAGCTCCTTCGGTCCTCCGATCGTTGT
CAGAAGTAAGTTGGCCGCAGTGTTATCACTCATGGTTATGGCAGCACTGCATAATTCTCTTACTGTCATG
CCATCCGTAAGATGCTTTTCTGTGACTGGTGAGTACTCAACCAAGTCATTCTGAGAATAGTGTATGCGGC
GACCGAGTTGCTCTTGCCCGGCGTCAATACGGGATAATACCGCGCCACATAGCAGAACTTTAAAAGTGCT
CATCATTGGAAAACGTTCTTCGGGGCGAAAACTCTCAAGGATCTTACCGCTGTTGAGATCCAGTTCGATG
TAACCCACTCGTGCACCCAACTGATCTTCAGCATCTTTTACTTTCACCAGCGTTTCTGGGTGAGCAAAAA
CAGGAAGGCAAAATGCCGCAAAAAAGGGAATAAGGGCGACACGGAAATGTTGAATACTCATACTCTTCCT
TTTTCAATATTATTGAAGCATTTATCAGGGTTATTGTCTCATGAGCGGATACATATTTGAATGTATTTAG
AAAAATAAACAAATAGGGGTTCCGCGCACATTTCCCCGAAAAGTGCCACCTGACGTCGACGGATCGGGAG
ATCTCCCGATCCCCTATGGTGCACTCTCAGTACAATCTGCTCTGATGCCGCATAGTTAAGCCAGTATCTG
CTCCCTGCTTGTGTGTTGGAGGTCGCTGAGTAGTGCGCGAGCAAAATTTAAGCTACAACAAGGCAAGGCT
TGACCGACAATTGCATGAAGAATCTGCTTAGGGTTAGGCGTTTTGCGCTGCTTCGCGATGTACGGGCCAG
ATATACGCGTTGACATTGATTATTGACTAGTTATTAATAGTAATCAATTACGGGGTCATTAGTTCATAGC
CCATATATGGAGTTCCGCGTTACATAACTTACGGTAAATGGCCCGCCTGGCTGACCGCCCAACGACCCCC
GCCCATTGACGTCAATAATGACGTATGTTCCCATAGTAACGCCAATAGGGACTTTCCATTGACGTCAATG
GGTGGAGTATTTACGGTAAACTGCCCACTTGGCAGTACATCAAGTGTATCATATGCCAAGTACGCCCCCT
ATTGACGTCAATGACGGTAAATGGCCCGCCTGGCATTATGCCCAGTACATGACCTTATGGGACTTTCCTA
CTTGGCAGTACATCTACGTATTAGTCATCGCTATTACCATGGTGATGCGGTTTTGGCAGTACATCAATGG
GCGTGGATAGCGGTTTGACTCACGGGGATTTCCAAGTCTCCACCCCATTGACGTCAATGGGAGTTTGTTT
TGGCACCAAAATCAACGGGACTTTCCAAAATGTCGTAACAACTCCGCCCCATTGACGCAAATGGGCGGTA
GGCGTGTACGGTGGGAGGTCTATATAAGCAGAGCTCTCCCTATCAGTGATAGAGATCTCCCTATCAGTGA
TAGAGATCGTCGACGAGCTCGTTTAGTGAACCGTCAGATCGCCTGGAGACGCCATCCACGCTGTTTTGAC
CTCCATAGAAGACACCGGGACCGATCCAGCCTCCGGACTCTAGCGTTTAAACTTAAGCTTGGTACCGAGC
TCGGATCCACTAGTCCAGTGTGGTGGAATTCTGCAGATATCAACAAGTTTGTACAAAAAAGTTGGCATGT
TCGTGTTCCTGGTGCTGCTGCCACTGGTGAGCTCCCAGTGCGTGAACCTGACCACCAGAACCCAGCTGCC
ACCTGCCTACACCAACTCCTTCACCAGGGGCGTGTACTACCCAGACAAGGTGTTCAGATCCAGCGTGCTG
CACTCTACCCAGGACCTGTTCCTGCCATTCTTCTCTAACGTGACCTGGTTCCACGCCATCCACGTGTCTG
GAACCAACGGCACCAAGAGATTCGACAACCCAGTGCTGCCATTCAACGACGGCGTGTACTTCGCTTCTAC
CGAGAAGTCTAACATCATCAGGGGTTGGATCTTCGGAACCACCCTGGACTCTAAGACCCAGTCTCTGCTG
ATCGTGAACAACGCTACCAACGTGGTGATCAAGGTGTGCGAGTTCCAGTTCTGCAACGACCCATTCCTGG
GAGTGTACTACCACAAGAACAACAAGTCTTGGATGGAAAGCGAGTTCAGGGTGTACAGCTCTGCTAACAA
CTGCACCTTCGAGTACGTGTCTCAGCCTTTCCTGATGGACCTGGAAGGAAAGCAGGGAAACTTCAAGAAC
CTGAGAGAGTTCGTGTTCAAGAACATCGACGGTTACTTCAAGATATACAGCAAGCACACCCCAATCAACC
TGGTGAGGGRCCTGCCACAGGGTTTCTCTGCTCTGGAGCCCCTGGTGGACCTGCCAATCGGCATCAACAT
CACCAGGTTCCAGACCCTGCTGGCTCTGCACAGGTCTTACCTGACCCCAGGCGACAGCAGCTCTGGATGG
ACCGCCGGCGCCGCTGCTTACTACGTGGGATACCTGCAGCCAAGGACCTTCCTGCTGAAGTACAACGAAA
ACGGCACCATCACCGACGCCGTGGACTGCGCTCTGGACCCACTGTCTGAGACCAAGTGCACCCTGAAGTC
TTTCACCGTGGAAAAGGGAATCTACCAGACCAGCAACTTCCGCGTGCAGCCCACCGAGTCTATCGTGAGA
TTCCCAAACATCACCAACCTGTGCCCATTCGGAGAAGTGTTCAACGCTACCAGGTTCGCCAGCGTGTACG
CTTGGAACAGGAAGAGAATCAGCAACTGCGTGGCCGACTACTCTGTGCTGTACAACTCTGCCTCCTTCTC
CACCTTCAAGTGCTACGGCGTGTCCCCAACCAAGCTGAACGACCTGTGCTTCACCAACGTGTACGCTGAC
TCCTTCGTGATCAGAGGAGACGAAGTGAGACAGATCGCTCCCGGTCAGACCGGAAAGATCGCCGACTACA
ACTACAAGCTGCCAGACGACTTCACCGGTTGCGTGATCGCTTGGAACTCTAACAACCTGGACTCTAAGGT
GGGAGGCAACTACAACTACCTGTACAGGCTGTTCCGCAAGAGCAACCTGAAGCCTTTCGAAAGGGACATC
AGCACCGAAATCTACCAGGCTGGATCTACCCCATGCAACGGAGTGGAAGGATTCAACTGCTACTTCCCTC
TGCAGTCTTACGGATTCCAGCCAACCAACGGAGTGGGATACCAGCCATACAGAGTGGTGGTGCTGTCTTT
CGAGCTGCTGCACGCTCCTGCTACCGTGTGCGGACCAAAGAAGTCTACCAACCTGGTGAAGAACAAGTGC
GTGAACTTCAACTTCAACGGACTGACCGGAACCGGAGTGCTGACCGAATCCAACAAGAAGTTCCTGCCTT
TCCAGCAGTTCGGTAGAGACATCGCCGACACCACCGACGCTGTGAGAGACCCACAGACCCTGGAAATCCT
GGACATCACCCCCTGCTCTTTCGGAGGAGTGAGCGTGATCACCCCAGGAACCAACACCTCCAACCAGGTG
GCCGTGCTGTACCAGGACGTGAACTGCACCGAAGTGCCAGTGGCCATCCACGCTGACCAGCTGACCCCAA
CCTGGAGAGTGTACAGCACCGGATCTAACGTGTTCCAGACCCGTGCCGGCTGCCTGATCGGAGCCGAGCA
CGTGAACAACTCCTACGAATGCGACATCCCAATCGGAGCTGGCATCTGCGCTTCTTACCAGACCCAGACC
AACAGCCCAAGAAGGGCCAGATCCGTGGCCTCTCAGAGCATCATCGCCTACACCATGAGCCTGGGCGCTG
AAAACAGCGTGGCTTACAGCAACAACTCTATCGCCATCCCAACCAACTTCACCATCTCTGTGACCACCGA
AATCCTGCCAGTGAGCATGACCAAGACCAGCGTGGACTGCACCATGTACATCTGCGGAGACTCTACCGAA
TGCTCTAACCTGCTGCTGCAGTACGGCAGCTTCTGCACCCAGCTGAACCGCGCTCTGACCGGAATCGCTG
TGGAGCAGGACAAGAACACCCAGGAAGTGTTCGCTCAGGTGAAGCAGATATACAAGACCCCACCTATCAA
GGACTTCGGAGGATTCAACTTCTCTCAGATCCTGCCCGACCCATCTAAGCCCTCTAAGAGGTCTTTCATC
GAAGACCTGCTGTTCAACAAGGTGACCCTGGCCGACGCCGGTTTCATCAAGCAGTACGGTGACTGCCTGG
GAGACATCGCCGCTAGAGACCTGATCTGCGCCCAGAAGTTCAACGGTCTGACCGTGCTGCCACCACTGCT
GACCGACGAGATGATCGCCCAGTACACCTCTGCCCTGCTGGCTGGAACCATCACCTCTGGTTGGACCTTC
GGAGCTGGCGCCGCCCTGCAGATCCCATTCGCTATGCAGATGGCCTACCGTTTCAACGGTATCGGAGTGA
CCCAGAACGTGCTGTACGAAAACCAGAAGCTGATCGCTAACCAGTTCAACTCTGCTATCGGAAAGATCCA
GGACTCCCTGTCCTCTACCGCTTCTGCCCTGGGAAAGCTGCAGGACGTGGTGAACCAGAACGCCCAGGCC
CTGAACACCCTGGTGAAGCAGCTGTCTTCTAACTTCGGAGCCATCTCCTCTGTGCTGAACGACATCCTGT
CTAGGCTGGACAAGGTGGAAGCCGAGGTGCAGATCGACAGACTGATCACCGGAAGACTGCAGTCTCTGCA
GACCTACGTGACCCAGCAGCTGATCAGGGCCGCTGAAATCAGAGCTTCTGCCAACCTGGCTGCCACCAAG
ATGTCCGAATGCGTGCTGGGCCAGTCTAAGAGGGTGGACTTCTGCGGAAAGGGATACCACCTGATGTCCT
TCCCACAGTCTGCTCCACACGGAGTGGTGTTCCTGCACGTGACCTACGTGCCCGCCCAGGAAAAGAACTT
CACCACCGCCCCAGCTATCTGCCACGACGGAAAGGCTCACTTCCCCAGGGAGGGAGTGTTCGTGTCTAAC
GGAACCCACTGGTTCGTGACCCAGAGGAACTTCTACGAGCCACAGATCATCACCACCGACAACACCTTCG
TGTCTGGAAACTGCGACGTGGTGATCGGAATCGTGAACAACACCGTGTACGACCCACTGCAGCCAGAACT
GGACTCTTTCAAGGAGGAACTGGACAAGTACTTCAAGAACCACACCTCTCCAGACGTGGACCTGGGAGAC
ATCTCCGGAATCAACGCCTCTGTGGTGAACATCCAGAAGGAAATCGACAGACTGAACGAGGTGGCCAAGA
ACCTGAACGAATCTCTGATCGACCTGCAGGAACTGGGAAAGTACGAGCAGTACATCAAGTGGCCCTGGTA
CATCTGGCTGGGTTTCATCGCTGGTCTGATCGCTATCGTGATGGTGACCATCATGCTGTGCTGCATGACC
TCTTGCTGCTCTTGCCTGAAGGGATGCTGCTCTTGCGGATCTTGCTGCAAGTTCGACGAGGACGACTCCG
AGCCTGTGCTGAAGGGTGTGAAGCTGCACTACACCTACCCAACTTTCTTGTACAAAGTGGTTGATATCAA
GGCCGCCGACATCACCAGCCTGTACAAGAAAGTGGGGTGGAGCCATCCCCAGTTCGAGAAGGGCGGAGGA
TCTGGCGGCGGAAGCGGCGGAGGAAGCTGGTCCCACCCTCAGTTTGAGAAAGGCACCGAGCTGGGCAGCA
CCATGGCCAGCTACCCCTACGACGTGCCCGACTACGCCTGATGACTCGAGTCTAGAGGGCCCGTTTAAAC
CCGCTGATCAGCCTCGACTGTGCCTTCTAGTTGCCAGCCATCTGTTGTTTGCCCCTCCCCCGTGCCTTCC
TTGACCCTGGAAGGTGCCACTCCCACTGTCCTTTCCTAATAAAATGAGGAAATTGCATCGCATTGTCTGA
GTAGGTGTCATTCTATTCTGGGGGGTGGGGTGGGGCAGGACAGCAAGGGGGAGGATTGGGAAGACAATAG
CAGGCATGCTGGGGATGCGGTGGGCTCTATGGCTTCTGAGGCGGAAAGAACCAGCTGGGGCTCTAGGGGG
TATCCCC
[124 nt withheld, positions 10030-10153]
C
[91 nt withheld, positions 10155-10245]
AGGGTGATGGTTCACGTASTGGGCCATCGCCCTGATAGACGGTTTTTCGCCCTTTGACGTTGGAGTCCAC
GTTCTTTAATARKSSWSWMTTSWYCSMNNNNNNNNNNNNNNNNNNNNN
Features (pLannotate 1.2.2; 27 found; start..end, strand, type, name):
     63..527     +  CDS            birA (fragment): BIRA_ECOLI - Also known as bioR, dhbB. Experimental evidence at protein level: Swiss-Prot protein existence level 1. Acts both as a biotin--[acetyl-CoA-carboxylase] ligase and a biotin-operon repressor. In the presence of ATP, BirA activates biotin to form the BirA-biotinyl-5'-adenylate (BirA-bio-5'-AMP or holoBirA) complex. HoloBirA can either transfer the biotinyl moiety to the biotin carboxyl carrier protein (BCCP) subunit of acetyl-CoA carboxylase, or bind to the biotin operator site and inhibit transcription of the operon. From Escherichia coli (strain K12).
    577..801     +  polyA_signal   bGH poly(A) signal: bovine growth hormone polyadenylation signal
    805..826     +  promoter       SV40 promoter (fragment): SV40 enhancer and early promoter
    847..1080    +  rep_origin     f1 ori (fragment) (sequence partly withheld): f1 bacteriophage origin of replication; arrow indicates direction of (+) strand synthesis
   1085..1132    +  protein_bind   FRT: FLP-mediated recombination occurs in the 8-bp core sequence TCTAGAAA (Turan and Bode, 2011). FLP recombinase from the Saccharomyces cerevisiae 2μ plasmid
   1140..2162    +  CDS            HygR: aminoglycoside phosphotransferase from E. coli; aph(4)-Ia; confers resistance to hygromycin
   2172..2297    +  CDS            ble (fragment): BLE_KLEPN - Experimental evidence at protein level: Swiss-Prot protein existence level 1. Binding protein with a strong affinity to the bleomycin family of antibiotics. Binds to CL990; an antimitotic-antibiotic compound. From Klebsiella pneumoniae.
   2292..2413    +  polyA_signal   SV40 poly(A) signal: SV40 polyadenylation signal
   2486..2502    -  protein_bind   lac operator: The lac repressor binds to the lac operator to inhibit transcription in E. coli. This inhibition can be relieved by adding lactose or isopropyl-β-D-thiogalactopyranoside (IPTG). lac repressor encoded by lacI
   2510..2540    -  promoter       lac promoter: promoter for the E. coli lac operon
   2555..2576    -  protein_bind   CAP binding site: CAP binding activates transcription in the presence of cAMP. E. coli catabolite activator protein
   2589..2681    -  CDS            lacI (fragment): lac repressor; lacI; The lac repressor binds to the lac operator to inhibit transcription in E. coli. This inhibition can be relieved by adding lactose or isopropyl-β-D-thiogalactopyranoside (IPTG).
   2864..3452    -  rep_origin     ori: high-copy-number ColE1/pMB1/pBR322/pUC origin of replication
   3623..4483    -  CDS            AmpR: β-lactamase; bla; confers resistance to ampicillin, carbenicillin, and related antibiotics
   4484..4588    -  promoter       AmpR promoter: bla
   4647..4699    -  misc_feature   bom (fragment): basis of mobility region from pBR322
   4854..5233    +  enhancer       CMV enhancer: human cytomegalovirus immediate early enhancer
   5234..5437    +  promoter       CMV promoter: human cytomegalovirus (CMV) immediate early promoter
   5439..5458    +  promoter       PLtetO-1 promoter (fragment): modified phage lambda PL promoter with tet operator sites (Lutz and Bujard, 1997)
   5460..5479    +  promoter       PLtetO-1 promoter (fragment): modified phage lambda PL promoter with tet operator sites (Lutz and Bujard, 1997)
   5487..5520    +  promoter       TRE3GV promoter (fragment): 3rd-generation Tet-responsive promoter that can be activated by binding of Tet-On® 3G, optimized for retroviral and lentiviral vectors
   5656..5673    +  protein_bind   attB1 (fragment): mutant version of attB; core recombination site for the Gateway® BP reaction BP Clonase™
   5679..9497    +  CDS            S: SPIKE_SARS2 - Experimental evidence at protein level: Swiss-Prot protein existence level 1. [Spike glycoprotein]: May down-regulate host tetherin (BST2) by lysosomal degradation, thereby counteracting its antiviral activity. From Severe acute respiratory syndrome coronavirus 2 (2019-nCoV) (SARS-CoV-2).
   9499..9523    -  protein_bind   attB2: mutant version of attB; recombination site for the Gateway® BP reaction BP Clonase™
   9760..9984    +  polyA_signal   bGH poly(A) signal: bovine growth hormone polyadenylation signal
   9988..10009   +  promoter       SV40 promoter (fragment): SV40 enhancer and early promoter
  10030..10326   +  rep_origin     f1 ori (fragment) (sequence partly withheld): f1 bacteriophage origin of replication; arrow indicates direction of (+) strand synthesis
