[The description below was written by a language model from this plasmid's Addgene catalogue record and pLannotate feature annotations shown in this document.]
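Description:
HA-C Sars-CoV-2 S_D215G is a mammalian expression plasmid carrying the SARS-CoV-2 spike glycoprotein with the D215G substitution, cloned into the MAC-tag-C Gateway destination backbone. It is propagated in E. coli as a high-copy plasmid through a ColE1/pUC-type origin, with ampicillin selection from the β-lactamase gene. A partial f1 origin and remnants of lac regulatory sequence are also annotated.

The spike open reading frame sits between attB1 and attB2 sites, the scars of Gateway recombination. It is driven by the CMV enhancer and immediate early promoter. Short tet operator-like matches lie immediately downstream of the promoter, which suggests tetracycline-regulated expression in cells that supply the Tet repressor, although the record does not state this. A bGH polyadenylation signal terminates transcription. According to the catalogue, the backbone adds a C-terminal MAC tag. The only tag-related feature annotated is a fragment of the E. coli biotin ligase birA, which would fit a proximity-biotinylation module, but other tag components, including the HA epitope implied by the name, are not annotated.

An FRT site directly precedes a hygromycin resistance gene that has no promoter annotated next to it. This layout is typical of FLP-mediated integration into a host cell line carrying a genomic FRT landing site, followed by hygromycin selection of stable cells.

The sequence is labelled a partial NGS result, and it shows the bGH poly(A), SV40 promoter fragment and f1 origin twice, near both ends. This probably reflects overlap or an assembly artefact, so the stated length may not equal the true plasmid size. The associated study points to use in mapping how spike variants interact with and alter host cell proteins.
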