Addgene plasmid #194832: HA-C Sars-CoV-2 S_D215G
Purpose: Sars-CoV-2 S_D215G in MAC-C destination vector
Depositing lab: Markku Varjosalo. Depositing organization: University of Helsinki, Institute of Biotechnology. Publication: The comprehensive SARS-CoV-2 ‘hijackome’ knowledge base— reveals significant changes in host cell protein expression and activation by multiple SARS-CoV-2 variants. Varjosalo M, Huuskonen S, Liu X, Redchuk T, Salokas K, Lundberg R, Maljanen S, Belik M, Reinholm A, Kolehmainen P, Tripathi G, Laine P, Belanov S, Auvinen P, Vartiainen M, Laine L, Österlund P, Julkkunen I, Kakkola L. 10 May 2024, Research Square 10.21203/rs.3.rs-4322477/v1.
Backbone
  Vector backbone: MAC-tag-C (#108077)
  Vector type: Mammalian Expression
  Selectable markers: Hygromycin
Growth in bacteria
  Bacterial resistance: Ampicillin, 100 μg/mL
  Growth temperature: 37°C
  Growth strain: DH5alpha
  Copy number: High Copy
Gene/Insert
  Gene/Insert name: S_D215G (alt name: Spike protein D215G)
  Species: Sars-CoV-2
  Mutation: D215G
  Entrez Gene: S (a.k.a. GU280_gp02, spike glycoprotein)
  Tag / fusion protein: MAC-C (C terminal on backbone)
Terms and licenses: Academic/Nonprofit Terms; Industry Terms
Depositor comments: Please visit https://doi.org/10.21203/rs.3.rs-4322477/v1 for preprint.
How to cite: HA-C Sars-CoV-2 S_D215G was a gift from Markku Varjosalo (Addgene plasmid # 194832 ; http://n2t.net/addgene:194832 ; RRID:Addgene_194832)
